>Addgene plasmid #147384 | pAc5.1B-EGFP-CeAIN2_254-400-DmGW182_635-1384_R | depositor full sequence | sequence record 289831 | Full Sequence
CTTCAAGGAATTAATTCTATATTCTAAAAACACAAATGATACTTCTAAAAAAAATCATGAATGGCATCAA
CTCTGAATCAAATCTTTGCAGATGCACCTACTTCTCATTTCCACTGTCACATCATTTTTCCAGATCTCGC
TGCCTGTTATGTGGCCCACAAACCAAGACACGTTTTATGGCCATTAAAGCTGGCTGATCGTCGCCAAACA
CCAAATACATATCAATATGTACATTCGAGAAAGAAGCGATCAAAGAAGCGTCTTCGGGCGAGTAGGAGAA
TGCGGAGGAGAAGGAGAACGAGCTGATCTAGTATCTCTCCACAATCCAATGCCAACTGACCAACTGGCCA
TATTCGGAGCAATTTGAAGCCAATTTCCATCGCCTGGCGATCGCTCCATTCTTGGCTATATGTTTTTCAC
CGTTCCCGGGGCCATTTTCAAAGACTCGTCGGTAAGATAAGATTGTGTCACTCGCTGTCTCTCTTCATTT
GTCGAAGAATGCTGAGGAATTTCGCGATGACGTCGGCGAGTATTTTGAAGAATGAGAATAATTTGTATTT
ATACGAAAATCAGTTAGTGGAATTTTCTACAAAAACATGTTATCTATAGATAATTTTGTTGCAAAATATG
TTGACTATGACAAAGATTGTATGTATATACCTTTAATGTATTCTCATTTTCTTATGTATTTATAATGGCA
ATGATGATACTGATGATATTTTAAGATGATGCCAGACCACAGGCTGATTTCTGCGTCTTTTGCCGAACGC
AGTGCATGTGCGGTTGTTGTTTTTTGGAATAGTTTCAATTTTCGGACTGTCCGCTTTGATTTCAGTTTCT
TGGCTTATTCAAAAAGCAAAGTAAAGCCAAAAAAGCGAGATGGCAATACCAAATGCGGCAAAACGGTAGT
GGAAGGAAAGGGGTGCGGGGCAGCGGAAGGAAGGGTGGGGCGGGGCGTGGCGGGGTCTGTGGCTGGGCGC
GACGTCACCGACGTTGGAGCCACTCCTTTGACCATGTGTGCGTGTGTGTATTATTCGTGTCTCGCCACTC
GCCGGTTGTTTTTTTCTTTTTATCTCGCTCTCTCTAGCGCCATCTCGTACGCATGCTCAACGCACCGCAT
GTTGCCGTGTCCTTTATGCGTCATTTTGGCTCGAAATAGGCAATTATTTAAACAAAGATTAGTCAACGAA
AACGCTAAAATAAATAAGTCTACAATATGGTTACTTATTGCCATGTGTGTGCAGCCAACGATAGCAACAA
AAGCAACAACACAGTGGCTTTCCCTCTTTCACTTTTTGTTTGCAAGCGCGTGCGAGCAAGACGGCACGAC
CGGCAAACGCAATTACGCTGACAAAGAGCAGACGAAGTTTTGGCCGAAAAACATCAAGGCGCCTGATACG
AATGCATTTGCAATAACAATTGCGATATTTAATATTGTTTATGAAGCTGTTTGACTTCAAAACACACAAA
AAAAAAAATAAAACAAATTATTTGAAAGAGAATTAGGAATCGGACAGCTTATCGTTACGGGCTAACAGCA
CACCGAGACGAAATAGCTTACCTGACGTCACAGCCTCTGGAAGAACTGCCGCCAAGCAGAGAGAGAGAGA
AAAAGAGGGAGAGCAGCTTAGACCGCATGTGCTTGTGTGTGAGGCGTCTCTCTCTTCGTCTCCTGTTTGC
GCAAACGCATAGACTGCACTGAGAAAATCGATTACCTATTTTTTATGAATGAATATTTGCACTATTACTA
TTCAAAACTATTAAGATAGCAATCACATTCAATAGCCAAATACTATACCACCTGAGCGATGCAACGAAAT
GATCAATTTGAGCAAAAATGCTGCATATTTAGGACGGCATCATTATAGAAATGCTTCTTGCTGTGTACTT
TTCTCTCGTCTGGCAGCTGTTTCGCCGTTATTGTTAAAACCGGCTTAAGTTAGGTGTGTTTTCTACGACT
AGTGATGCCCCTACTAGAAGATGTGTGTTGCACAAATGTCCCTGAATAACCAATTTGAAGTGCAGATAGC
AGTAAACGTAAGCTAATATGAATATTATTTAACTGTAATGTTTTAATATCGCTGGACATTACTAATAAAC
CCACTATAAACACATGTACATATGTATGTTTTGGCATACAATGAGTAGTTGGGGAAAAAATGTGTAAAAG
CACCGTGACCATCACAGCATAAAGATAACCAGCTGAAGTATCGAATATGAGTAACCCCCAAATTGAATCA
CATGCCGCAACTGATAGGACCCATGGAAGTACACTCTTCATGGCGATATACAAGACACACACAAGCACGA
ACACCCAGTTGCGGAGGAAATTCTCCGTAAATGAAAACCCAATCGGCGAACAATTCATACCCATATATGG
TAAAAGTTTTGAACGCGACTTGAGAGCGGAGAGCATTGCGGCTGATAAGGTTTTAGCGCTAAGCGGGCTT
TATAAAACGGGCTGCGGGACCAGTTTTCATATCACTACCGTTTGAGTTCTTGTGCTGTGTGGATACTCCT
CCCGACACAAAGCCGCTCCATCAGCCAGCAGTCGTCTAATCCAGAGACCCCGGATCGGGGTACCAACATG
GTGAGCAAGGGCGAGGAGCTGTTCACCGGGGTGGTGCCCATCCTGGTCGAGCTGGACGGCGACGTAAACG
GCCACAAGTTCAGCGTGTCCGGCGAGGGCGAGGGCGATGCCACCTACGGCAAGCTGACCCTGAAGTTCAT
CTGCACCACCGGCAAGCTGCCCGTGCCCTGGCCCACCCTCGTGACCACCCTGACCTACGGCGTGCAGTGC
TTCAGCCGCTACCCCGACCACATGAAGCAGCACGACTTCTTCAAGTCCGCCATGCCCGAAGGCTACGTCC
AGGAGCGCACCATCTTCTTCAAGGACGACGGCAACTACAAGACCCGCGCCGAGGTGAAGTTCGAGGGCGA
CACCCTGGTGAACCGCATCGAGCTGAAGGGCATCGACTTCAAGGAGGACGGCAACATCCTGGGGCACAAG
CTGGAGTACAACTACAACAGCCACAACGTCTATATCATGGCCGACAAGCAGAAGAACGGCATCAAGGTGA
ACTTCAAGATCCGCCACAACATCGAGGACGGCAGCGTGCAGCTCGCCGACCACTACCAGCAGAACACCCC
CATCGGCGACGGCCCCGTGCTGCTGCCCGACAACCACTACCTGAGCACCCAGTCCGCCCTGAGCAAAGAC
CCCAACGAGAAGCGCGATCACATGGTCCTGCTGGAGTTCGTGACCGCCGCCGGGATCACTCTCGGCATGG
ACGAGCTGTACAAGCCAAGCTTAATGGATGATTATTCAATGTGGACTGATGAGAATGATGAAGACGCGAA
AAAGAAAAAATCGTTGAGAGATAAGGGATTGAGTGGATGGGGTGATGCTGATGTATCAAACAGTAAACCA
ATTCGCCGTTGGATTGTGCCAGAAGGCCAAGAAGAAGACTTTGAAACGGCAATGGAACGATGTCCAAGTC
ATTTGAAAAAGAAAGCATTGAATGAAGAAGCTCTTCGTCGACGTTTAACATCTGAAAATCCACAAATAGT
GGCACAAGCTCAACAACAAGCCGAAGAAGAGGCGAATGCTATGATGAGGATTGGACGAAGACCCATTGTT
CCCAGTGGATGGGGTGATATTCCATCTGAAATTAGTACTGACAAGTCAGAATTCGATCAAAGCTCGTCAC
GTGGTTGGGATGAAGGAAGTATAAGCGGTGGTGGAAGTTGCGGCCGCCATAATAACCTTATGAATAACAT
GGGAGGTACCGCTGTTACTGGAGGTAACAACAATACAAACATGACAGCTTTACAGGTGCAAAAGTATTTA
AATCAAGGGCAACATGGTGTCGCTGTTGGACCGCAAGCCGTTGGTAATTCTTCAGCAGTATCTGTCGGAT
TTGGTCAGAACACGTCTAACGCAGCAGTGGCAGGAGCAGCCTCTGCAAATATAGCAGCAAATACAAACAA
CCAACCGTCTGGTCAGCAAATTCGCATGCTAGGCCAGCAAATTCAGTTGGCCATTCATAGTGGTTTCATA
TCTAGTCAGATATTGACTCAACCGCTAACTCAAACAACCCTTAACCTTTTAAACCAACTTCTTAGCAATA
TTAAGCATCTCCAGGCTGCACAGCAATCCCTTACCCGCGGGGGAAATGTCAATCCAATGGCAGTGAATGT
GGCTATATCTAAATACAAGCAGCAAATCCAGAATTTACAGAACCAGATAAGTGCACAACAGGCTGTGTAT
GTAAAACAGCAAAATATGCAACCAACTTCACAACAACAACAGCCCCAACAACAGCAACTTCCTTCTGTTC
ATCTAAGTAACTCAGGCAACGACTATTTAAGAGGTCACGATGCAATAAATAATTTGCAAAGCAACTTTTC
TGAGCTCAATATTAATAAGCCAAGTGGATATCAAGGAGCGTCCAATCAACAATCCCGATTAAATCAGTGG
AAGCTTCCAGTATTAGATAAGGAGATCAACTCTGACAGTACGGAATTTTCTCGTGCCCCAGGTGCAACGA
AACAAAATTTGACGGCCAACACAAGCAACATAAACTCTTTGGGTCTTCAAAACGATAGTACATGGTCAAC
TGGACGCAGTATTGGTGACGGTTGGCCTGATCCCTCATCTGATAACGAGAATAAAGACTGGTCTGTTGCT
CAGCCAACTTCAGCAGCAACTGCTTACACTGATCTGGTCCAAGAGTTTGAGCCAGGCAAGCCATGGAAGG
GTTCACAGATCAAAAGCATAGAAGATGATCCCAGCATTACACCAGGAAGCGTTGCTAGATCTCCATTGTC
TATTAATTCGACGCCAAAAGATGCTGACATATTTGCCAATACCGGTAAAAATTCACCGACTGATTTACCG
CCACTAAGTTTATCGTCGTCTACATGGAGTTTTAATCCAAACCAAAATTATCCGAGTCACAGTTGGTCTG
ACAATAGTCAACAATGTACCGCCACTTCGGAGCTTTGGACAAGCCCGCTAAATAAATCATCGTCTCGAGG
TCCCCCGCCAGGATTGACTGCCAATTCAAATAAATCTGCAAATAGTAATGCGTCAACGCCAACAACTATT
ACCGGAGGTGCGAATGGATGGTTACAGCCTCGAAGTGGCGGTGTTCAAACCACAAACACTAATTGGACAG
GTGGTAACACCACTTGGGGCTCCAGTTGGTTGCTTTTGAAAAATCTAACAGCACAGATTGATGGTCCTAC
TTTGCGTACACTGTGTATGCAGCATGGGCCCCTTGTCAGCTTTCACCCGTATTTGAACCAAGGAATTGCC
TTATGTAAATATACTACTCGTGAGGAGGCGAACAAGGCGCAAATGGCGTTAAACAACTGTGTCCTCGCCA
ACACCACAATATTTGCTGAATCTCCCAGCGAGAACGAGGTGCAAAGCATTATGCAGCACTTACCACAAAC
TCCTTCCTCTACAAGCTCTAGTGGAACTAGTGGTGGCAACGTCGGAGGCGTCGGCACTTCAGCCAATAAT
GCAAACAGTGGTTCTGCAGCTTGTCTGTCCGGAAACAATAGCGGCAACGGAAACGGCAGCGCGAGCGGCG
CCGGCAGCGGCAACAATGGCAACAGTAGCTGCAACAACAGTGCCGCCGGGGGGGGCAGCAGCAGCAACAA
CACGATTACCACTGTAGCAAATTCGAATCTTGTTGGTTCTAGTGGCTCTGTCTCAAATTCCTCTGGCGTT
ACTGCTAACTCTAGTACTGTTTCTGTAGTTAGTTGTACAGCGAGTGGGAATTCCATAAATGGGGCAGGTA
CTGCAAACAGTTCTGGTTCAAAGAGTAGTGCAAACAATTTAGCTAGCGGCCAGTCTAGCGCTTCTAACTT
AACTAATAGCACCAATTCAACATGGCGACAAACTAGCCAAAACCAAGCTCTTCAAAGTCAAAGCAGGCCA
TCAGGCAGAGAAGCTGACTTTGATTATATATCTCTCGTTTATTCCATTGTTGATGATTAATCTAGAGGGC
CCGCGGTTCGAAGGTAAGCCTATCCCTAACCCTCTCCTCGGTCTCGATTCTACGCGTACCGGTCATCATC
ACCATCACCATTGAGTTTAAACCCGCTGATCAGCCTCGACTGTGCCTTCTAAGGCCTGAGCTCGCTGATC
AGCCTCGATCGAGGATCCAGACATGATAAGATACATTGATGAGTTTGGACAAACCACAACTAGAATGCAG
TGAAAAAAATGCTTTATTTGTGAAATTTGTGATGCTATTGCTTTATTTGTAACCATTATAAGCTGCAATA
AACAAGTTAACAACAACAATTGCATTCATTTTATGTTTCAGGTTCAGGGGGAGGTGTGGGAGGTTTTTTA
AAGCAAGTAAAACCTCTACAAATGTGGTATGGCTGATTATGATCAGTCGACCGATGCCCTTGAGAGCCTT
CAACCCAGTCAGCTCCTTCCGGTGGGCGCGGGGCATGACTATCGTCGCCGCACTTATGACTGTCTTCTTT
ATCATGCAACTCGTAGGACAGGTGCCGGCAGCGCTCTGGGTCATTTTCGGCGAGGACCGCTTTCGCTGGA
GCGCGACGATGATCGGCCTGTCGCTTGCGGTATTCGGAATCTTGCACGCCCTCGCTCAAGCCTTCGTCAC
TGGTCCCGCCACCAAACGTTTCGGCGAGAAGCAGGCCATTATCGCCGGCATGGCGGCCGACGCGCTGGGC
TACGTCTTGCTGGCGTTCGCGACGCGAGGCTGGATGGCCTTCCCCATTATGATTCTTCTCGCTTCCGGCG
GCATCGGGATGCCCGCGTTGCAGGCCATGCTGTCCAGGCAGGTAGATGACGACCATCAGGGACAGCTTCA
AGGATCGCTCGCGGCTCTTACCAGCCAGCAAAAGGCCAGGAACCGTAAAAAGGCCGCGTTGCTGGCGTTT
TTCCATAGGCTCCGCCCCCCTGACGAGCATCACAAAAATCGACGCTCAAGTCAGAGGTGGCGAAACCCGA
CAGGACTATAAAGATACCAGGCGTTTCCCCCTGGAAGCTCCCTCGTGCGCTCTCCTGTTCCGACCCTGCC
GCTTACCGGATACCTGTCCGCCTTTCTCCCTTCGGGAAGCGTGGCGCTTTCTCAATGCTCACGCTGTAGG
TATCTCAGTTCGGTGTAGGTCGTTCGCTCCAAGCTGGGCTGTGTGCACGAACCCCCCGTTCAGCCCGACC
GCTGCGCCTTATCCGGTAACTATCGTCTTGAGTCCAACCCGGTAAGACACGACTTATCGCCACTGGCAGC
AGCCACTGGTAACAGGATTAGCAGAGCGAGGTATGTAGGCGGTGCTACAGAGTTCTTGAAGTGGTGGCCT
AACTACGGCTACACTAGAAGGACAGTATTTGGTATCTGCGCTCTGCTGAAGCCAGTTACCTTCGGAAAAA
GAGTTGGTAGCTCTTGATCCGGCAAACAAACCACCGCTGGTAGCGGTGGTTTTTTTGTTTGCAAGCAGCA
GATTACGCGCAGAAAAAAAGGATCTCAAGAAGATCCTTTGATCTTTTCTACGGGGTCTGACGCTCAGTGG
AACGAAAACTCACGTTAAGGGATTTTGGTCATGAGATTATCAAAAAGGATCTTCACCTAGATCCTTTTAA
ATTAAAAATGAAGTTTTAAATCAATCTAAAGTATATATGAGTAAACTTGGTCTGACAGTTACCAATGCTT
AATCAGTGAGGCACCTATCTCAGCGATCTGTCTATTTCGTTCATCCATAGTTGCCTGACTCCCCGTCGTG
TAGATAACTACGATACGGGAGGGCTTACCATCTGGCCCCAGTGCTGCAATGATACCGCGAGACCCACGCT
CACCGGCTCCAGATTTATCAGCAATAAACCAGCCAGCCGGAAGGGCCGAGCGCAGAAGTGGTCCTGCAAC
TTTATCCGCCTCCATCCAGTCTATTAATTGTTGCCGGGAAGCTAGAGTAAGTAGTTCGCCAGTTAATAGT
TTGCGCAACGTTGTTGCCATTGCTGCAGGCATCGTGGTGTCACGCTCGTCGTTTGGTATGGCTTCATTCA
GCTCCGGTTCCCAACGATCAAGGCGAGTTACATGATCCCCCATGTTGTGCAAAAAAGCGGTTAGCTCCTT
CGGTCCTCCGATCGTTGTCAGAAGTAAGTTGGCCGCAGTGTTATCACTCATGGTTATGGCAGCACTGCAT
AATTCTCTTACTGTCATGCCATCCGTAAGATGCTTTTCTGTGACTGGTGAGTACTCAACCAAGTCATTCT
GAGAATAGTGTATGCGGCGACCGAGTTGCTCTTGCCCGGCGTCAACACGGGATAATACCGCGCCACATAG
CAGAACTTTAAAAGTGCTCATCATTGGAAAACGTTCTTCGGGGCGAAAACTCTCAAGGATCTTACCGCTG
TTGAGATCCAGTTCGATGTAACCCACTCGTGCACCCAACTGATCTTCAGCATCTTTTACTTTCACCAGCG
TTTCTGGGTGAGCAAAAACAGGAAGGCAAAATGCCGCAAAAAAGGGAATAAGGGCGACACGGAAATGTTG
AATACTCATACTCTTCCTTTTTCAATATTATTGAAGCATTTATCAGGGTTATTGTCTCATGAGCGGATAC
ATATTTGAATGTATTTAGAAAAATAAACAAATAGGGGTTCCGCGCACATTTCCCCGAAAAGTGCCACCTG
ACGTCTAAGAAACCATTATTATCATGACATTAACCTATAAAAATAGGCGTATCACGAGGCCCTTTCGT
Features (pLannotate 1.2.2; 10 found; start..end, strand, type, name):
     56..2568    +  promoter       Ac5 promoter: Drosophila melanogaster actin 5C promoter
   2588..3304    +  CDS            EGFP: EGFP is a basic (constitutively fluorescent) green fluorescent protein published in 1996, derived from Aequorea victoria. It is reported to be a rapidly-maturing weak dimer with moderate acid sensitivity.
   3728..6007    +  CDS            gw (fragment): GAWKY_DROME - Also known as GW182 From Drosophila melanogaster (Fruit fly).
   6033..6074    +  CDS            V5 tag: epitope tag from simian virus 5
   6174..6308    -  polyA_signal   SV40 poly(A) signal: SV40 polyadenylation signal
   6331..6415    -  CDS            large T antigen (fragment): large T antigen from SV40 (simian virus 40)
   6416..6886    +  CDS            TcR (fragment): tetracycline efflux protein; tet; confers resistance to tetracycline
   6930..7518    -  rep_origin     ori: high-copy-number ColE1/pMB1/pBR322/pUC origin of replication
   7689..8549    -  CDS            AmpR: β-lactamase; bla; confers resistance to ampicillin, carbenicillin, and related antibiotics
   8550..8654    -  promoter       AmpR promoter: bla
