[The description below was written by a language model from this plasmid's Addgene catalogue record and pLannotate feature annotations shown in this document.]
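Description:
pAc5.1B-EGFP-CeAIN2_254-400-DmGW182_635-1384_R is an 8.7 kb insect-cell expression plasmid. The catalogue lists the backbone as unknown, but the name and annotated features are consistent with a pAc5.1-type vector. It is propagated in E. coli through a ColE1/pUC-family origin and selected with ampicillin via the bla gene and its promoter. The record lists it as low copy, although the origin is annotated as a high-copy type. A short tetracycline-resistance fragment and a piece of SV40 large T antigen sequence also appear in the backbone. These are partial remnants rather than functional markers.

Expression is driven by the constitutive Drosophila actin 5C (Ac5) promoter. This is followed by an EGFP coding sequence and then the chimeric insert. According to the record, the insert joins residues 254–400 of the C. elegans GW182-family protein AIN-2 to residues 635–1384 of Drosophila GW182 (gawky). The nematode portion carries a two-residue (Ser-Asp) deletion at positions 378–379 relative to the reference sequence. The feature table annotates only the fly gw fragment. The unannotated interval between EGFP and gw presumably holds the AIN-2 segment, though this is not explicitly labelled. A V5 epitope tag lies downstream of the insert, but the record does not say whether it is in frame and translated. An SV40 polyadenylation signal is annotated after it.

The construct provides an EGFP-tagged hybrid GW182 protein for expression in Drosophila cultured cells. The associated work examined how GW182 interactions with PABP and deadenylases contribute to translational repression and degradation of miRNA targets. The meaning of the "_R" suffix is not explained in the record.
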