Addgene plasmid #147384: pAc5.1B-EGFP-CeAIN2_254-400-DmGW182_635-1384_R
Purpose: Insect Expression of CeAIN2_254-400-DmGW182_635-1384
Depositing lab: Elisa Izaurralde. Depositing organization: Max Planck Institute for Developmental Biology. Publication: The interactions of GW182 proteins with PABP and deadenylases are required for both translational repression and degradation of miRNA targets. Huntzinger E, Kuzuoglu-Ozturk D, Braun JE, Eulalio A, Wohlbold L, Izaurralde E. Nucleic Acids Res. 2013 Jan;41(2):978-94. doi: 10.1093/nar/gks1078. Epub 2012 Nov 21. PubMed 23172285.
Backbone
  Vector backbone: Unknown
  Vector type: Insect Expression
Growth in bacteria
  Bacterial resistance: Ampicillin, 100 μg/mL
  Growth temperature: 37°C
  Growth strain: DH5alpha
  Copy number: Low Copy
Gene/Insert
  Gene/Insert name: CeAIN2_254-400-DmGW182_635-1384 (alt name: CeAIN2)
  Species: D. melanogaster (fly), C. elegans (nematode)
  Mutation: Deletion of 2 AA (SD) at position 378-379 compared to the sequence given by NCBI: AF000196.1
  Entrez Gene: gw (a.k.a. Dmel_CG31992, CG11484, CG31992, CG9905, Dmel\CG31992, GQ182, GW, GW182, Gw, Gw182, anon-EST:Posey205, dGW182, gw182)
  Cloning method: Unknown
Terms and licenses: Academic/Nonprofit Terms; Industry Terms: Not Available to Industry
Depositor comments: Plasmids from this collection were made available to the research community and donated after the lab closed. Please note that the sequence provided by the depositing laboratory may be theoretical/predicted or based on Sanger sequencing results. There may be discrepancies between sequencing results obtained by Addgene and the depositor sequence. If an Addgene verified sequence is not available, please contact before placing your order to request that our lab fully sequence the plasmid.
How to cite: pAc5.1B-EGFP-CeAIN2_254-400-DmGW182_635-1384_R was a gift from Elisa Izaurralde (Addgene plasmid # 147384 ; http://n2t.net/addgene:147384 ; RRID:Addgene_147384)
